Addgene plasmid #54567: mApple-N1
Purpose: (Empty Backbone) Localization: N1 Cloning Vector, Excitation: 568, Emission: 592
Depositing lab: Michael Davidson. Depositing organization: Florida State University, Tallahassee. Publication: Improving the photostability of bright monomeric orange and red fluorescent proteins. Shaner NC, Lin MZ, McKeown MR, Steinbach PA, Hazelwood KL, Davidson MW, Tsien RY. Nat Methods. 2008 Jun;5(6):545-51. doi: 10.1038/nmeth.1209. Epub 2008 May 4. PubMed 18454154.
Backbone
  Vector backbone: mApple-N1
  Backbone size (bp): 4750
  Vector type: Mammalian Expression
  Selectable markers: Neomycin (select with G418)
  Tag / fusion protein: mApple (C terminal on backbone)
Growth in bacteria
  Bacterial resistance: Kanamycin, 50 μg/mL
  Growth temperature: 37°C
  Growth strain: DH5alpha
  Copy number: High Copy
Gene/Insert
  Gene/Insert name: None
  Tag / fusion protein: mApple (C terminal on backbone)
Terms and licenses: Academic/Nonprofit Terms; Industry Terms: Not Available to Industry
Depositor comments: . Excitation = 568; Emission = 592
How to cite: mApple-N1 was a gift from Michael Davidson (Addgene plasmid # 54567 ; http://n2t.net/addgene:54567 ; RRID:Addgene_54567)
