[The description below was written by a language model from this plasmid's Addgene catalogue record and pLannotate feature annotations shown in this document.]
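Description:
mApple-N1 is an empty mammalian expression backbone of the "N1" cloning-vector format, designed for building fusions in which a protein of interest is placed upstream of the red fluorescent protein mApple, so that the fluorophore sits at the C terminus of the fusion. The record lists no insert. The catalogue gives a backbone size of 4750 bp, while the sequenced record annotated here is 4,723 nt. In bacteria the plasmid replicates from a high-copy ColE1/pUC-type origin and is selected with kanamycin. An f1 origin is also present, which in principle permits production of single-stranded DNA.

The expression cassette consists of the human cytomegalovirus immediate early enhancer and promoter, followed by a multiple cloning site, the mammalian codon-optimized mApple coding sequence, and an SV40 polyadenylation signal. A gene cloned in frame into the multiple cloning site, without a stop codon, would be transcribed from CMV and translated as a single mApple-tagged protein. mApple is a photostable monomeric derivative of DsRed, with recorded excitation and emission maxima of 568 and 592 nm. A second cassette carries the Tn5 NeoR/KanR aminoglycoside phosphotransferase gene behind tandem promoters: the bacterial bla (AmpR) promoter drives kanamycin resistance in E. coli, and the SV40 enhancer/early promoter drives G418 resistance in mammalian cells, with the HSV TK polyadenylation signal terminating the transcript. The short large T antigen, ble and bGH poly(A) fragments flagged by the automated annotation are probably residual flanking sequence or chance matches rather than functional parts. The vector is typically used for live-cell or fixed-cell imaging of protein localization by transient transfection, or for stable line generation under G418 selection.
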