Features (pLannotate 1.2.2; 14 found; start..end, strand, type, name):
     68..371     +  enhancer       CMV enhancer: human cytomegalovirus immediate early enhancer
    372..575     +  promoter       CMV promoter: human cytomegalovirus (CMV) immediate early promoter
    598..678     +  misc_feature   MCS: multiple cloning site
    686..1396    +  CDS            mApple: photostable monomeric derivative of DsRed (Shaner et al., 2008) mammalian codon-optimized
   1412..1495    +  CDS            large T antigen (fragment): large T antigen from SV40 (simian virus 40)
   1518..1639    +  polyA_signal   SV40 poly(A) signal: SV40 polyadenylation signal
   1673..2101    -  rep_origin     f1 ori (sequence partly withheld): f1 bacteriophage origin of replication; arrow indicates direction of (+) strand synthesis
   2128..2232    +  promoter       AmpR promoter: bla
   2234..2591    +  promoter       SV40 promoter: SV40 enhancer and early promoter
   2626..3420    +  CDS            NeoR/KanR: aminoglycoside phosphotransferase from Tn5; aph(3')-II (or nptII); confers resistance to neomycin, kanamycin, and G418 (Geneticin®)
   3441..3593    +  CDS            ble (fragment): BLE_KLEPN - Experimental evidence at protein level: Swiss-Prot protein existence level 1. Binding protein with a strong affinity to the bleomycin family of antibiotics. Binds to CL990; an antimitotic-antibiotic compound. From Klebsiella pneumoniae.
   3652..3699    +  polyA_signal   HSV TK poly(A) signal: herpes simplex virus thymidine kinase polyadenylation signal (Cole and Stacy, 1985)
   3790..3806    -  polyA_signal   bGH poly(A) signal (fragment): bovine growth hormone polyadenylation signal
   4028..4616    +  rep_origin     ori: high-copy-number ColE1/pMB1/pBR322/pUC origin of replication
>Addgene plasmid #54567 | mApple-N1 | addgene full sequence | sequence record 247627 | Addgene NGS Result
CATGCATTAGTTATTAATAGTAATCAATTACGGGGTCATTAGTTCATAGCCCATATATGGAGTTCCGCGT
TACATAACTTACGGTAAATGGCCCGCCTGGCTGACCGCCCAACGACCCCCGCCCATTGACGTCAATAATG
ACGTATGTTCCCATAGTAACGCCAATAGGGACTTTCCATTGACGTCAATGGGTGGAGTATTTACGGTAAA
CTGCCCACTTGGCAGTACATCAAGTGTATCATATGCCAAGTACGCCCCCTATTGACGTCAATGACGGTAA
ATGGCCCGCCTGGCATTATGCCCAGTACATGACCTTATGGGACTTTCCTACTTGGCAGTACATCTACGTA
TTAGTCATCGCTATTACCATGGTGATGCGGTTTTGGCAGTACATCAATGGGCGTGGATAGCGGTTTGACT
CACGGGGATTTCCAAGTCTCCACCCCATTGACGTCAATGGGAGTTTGTTTTGGCACCAAAATCAACGGGA
CTTTCCAAAATGTCGTAACAACTCCGCCCCATTGACGCAAATGGGCGGTAGGCGTGTACGGTGGGAGGTC
TATATAAGCAGAGCTGGTTTAGTGAACCGTCAGATCCGCTAGCGCTACCGGACTCAGATCTCGAGCTCAA
GCTTCGAATTCTGCAGTCGACGGTACCGCGGGCCCGGGATCCACCGGTCGCCACCATGGTGAGCAAGGGC
GAGGAGAATAACATGGCCATCATCAAGGAGTTCATGCGCTTCAAGGTGCACATGGAGGGCTCCGTGAACG
GCCACGAGTTCGAGATCGAGGGCGAGGGCGAGGGCCGCCCCTACGAGGCCTTTCAGACCGCTAAGCTGAA
GGTGACCAAGGGTGGCCCCCTGCCCTTCGCCTGGGACATCCTGTCCCCTCAGTTCATGTACGGCTCCAAG
GTCTACATTAAGCACCCAGCCGACATCCCCGACTACTTCAAGCTGTCCTTCCCCGAGGGCTTCAGGTGGG
AGCGCGTGATGAACTTCGAGGACGGCGGCATTATTCACGTTAACCAGGACTCCTCCCTGCAGGACGGCGT
GTTCATCTACAAGGTGAAGCTGCGCGGCACCAACTTCCCCTCCGACGGCCCCGTAATGCAGAAGAAGACC
ATGGGCTGGGAGGCCTCCGAGGAGCGGATGTACCCCGAGGACGGCGCCCTGAAGAGCGAGATCAAGAAGA
GGCTGAAGCTGAAGGACGGCGGCCACTACGCCGCCGAGGTCAAGACCACCTACAAGGCCAAGAAGCCCGT
GCAGCTGCCCGGCGCCTACATCGTCGACATCAAGTTGGACATCGTGTCCCACAACGAGGACTACACCATC
GTGGAACAGTACGAACGCGCCGAGGGCCGCCACTCCACCGGCGGCATGGACGAGCTGTACAAGTAAGCGG
CCGCGACTCTAGATCATAATCAGCCATACCACATTTGTAGAGGTTTTACTTGCTTTAAAAAACCTCCCAC
ACCTCCCCCTGAACCTGAAACATAAAATGAATGCAATTGTTGTTGTTAACTTGTTTATTGCAGCTTATAA
TGGTTACAAATAAAGCAATAGCATCACAAATTTCACAAATAAAGCATTTTTTTCACTGCATTCTAGTTGT
GGTTTGTCCAAACTCATCAATGTATCTTAAGGCGTAAATTGTAAGCGTTAATATTTTGTTAAAATTCGCG
TTAAATTTTTGTTAAATCAGCTCATTTTTTAACCAATAGGCCGAAATCGGCAAAATCCCTTATAAATCAA
AAGAATAGACCGAGATAGGGT
[37 nt withheld, positions 1772-1808]
AAAGAACGTGGACTCCAACGTCAAAGG
[49 nt withheld, positions 1836-1884]
T
[91 nt withheld, positions 1886-1976]
G
[124 nt withheld, positions 1978-2101]
CAGGTGGCACTTTTCGGGGAAATGTGCGCGGAACCCCTATTTGTTTATTTTTCTAAATACATTCAAATAT
GTATCCGCTCATGAGACAATAACCCTGATAAATGCTTCAATAATATTGAAAAAGGAAGAGTCCTGAGGCG
GAAAGAACCAGCTGTGGAATGTGTGTCAGTTAGGGTGTGGAAAGTCCCCAGGCTCCCCAGCAGGCAGAAG
TATGCAAAGCATGCATCTCAATTAGTCAGCAACCAGGTGTGGAAAGTCCCCAGGCTCCCCAGCAGGCAGA
AGTATGCAAAGCATGCATCTCAATTAGTCAGCAACCATAGTCCCGCCCCTAACTCCGCCCATCCCGCCCC
TAACTCCGCCCAGTTCCGCCCATTCTCCGCCCCATGGCTGACTAATTTTTTTTATTTATGCAGAGGCCGA
GGCCGCCTCGGCCTCTGAGCTATTCCAGAAGTAGTGAGGAGGCTTTTTTGGAGGCCTAGGCTTTTGCAAA
GATCGATCAAGAGACAGGATGAGGATCGTTTCGCATGATTGAACAAGATGGATTGCACGCAGGTTCTCCG
GCCGCTTGGGTGGAGAGGCTATTCGGCTATGACTGGGCACAACAGACAATCGGCTGCTCTGATGCCGCCG
TGTTCCGGCTGTCAGCGCAGGGGCGCCCGGTTCTTTTTGTCAAGACCGACCTGTCCGGTGCCCTGAATGA
ACTGCAAGACGAGGCAGCGCGGCTATCGTGGCTGGCCACGACGGGCGTTCCTTGCGCAGCTGTGCTCGAC
GTTGTCACTGAAGCGGGAAGGGACTGGCTGCTATTGGGCGAAGTGCCGGGGCAGGATCTCCTGTCATCTC
ACCTTGCTCCTGCCGAGAAAGTATCCATCATGGCTGATGCAATGCGGCGGCTGCATACGCTTGATCCGGC
TACCTGCCCATTCGACCACCAAGCGAAACATCGCATCGAGCGAGCACGTACTCGGATGGAAGCCGGTCTT
GTCGATCAGGATGATCTGGACGAAGAGCATCAGGGGCTCGCGCCAGCCGAACTGTTCGCCAGGCTCAAGG
CGAGCATGCCCGACGGCGAGGATCTCGTCGTGACCCATGGCGATGCCTGCTTGCCGAATATCATGGTGGA
AAATGGCCGCTTTTCTGGATTCATCGACTGTGGCCGGCTGGGTGTGGCGGACCGCTATCAGGACATAGCG
TTGGCTACCCGTGATATTGCTGAAGAGCTTGGCGGCGAATGGGCTGACCGCTTCCTCGTGCTTTACGGTA
TCGCCGCTCCCGATTCGCAGCGCATCGCCTTCTATCGCCTTCTTGACGAGTTCTTCTGAGCGGGACTCTG
GGGTTCGAAATGACCGACCAAGCGACGCCCAACCTGCCATCACGAGATTTCGATTCCACCGCCGCCTTCT
ATGAAAGGTTGGGCTTCGGAATCGTTTTCCGGGACGCCGGCTGGATGATCCTCCAGCGCGGGGATCTCAT
GCTGGAGTTCTTCGCCCACCCTAGGGGGAGGCTAACTGAAACACGGAAGGAGACAATACCGGAAGGAACC
CGCGCTATGACGGCAATAAAAAGACAGAATAAAACGCACGGTGTTGGGTCGTTTGTTCATAAACGCGGGG
TTCGGTCCCAGGGCTGGCACTCTGTCGATACCCCACCGAGACCCCATTGGGGCCAATACGCCCGCGTTTC
TTCCTTTTCCCCACCCCACCCCCCAAGTTCGGGTGAAGGCCCAGGGCTCGCAGCCAACGTCGGGGCGGCA
GGCCCTGCCATAGCCTCAGGTTACTCATATATACTTTAGATTGATTTAAAACTTCATTTTTAATTTAAAA
GGATCTAGGTGAAGATCCTTTTTGATAATCTCATGACCAAAATCCCTTAACGTGAGTTTTCGTTCCACTG
AGCGTCAGACCCCGTAGAAAAGATCAAAGGATCTTCTTGAGATCCTTTTTTTCTGCGCGTAATCTGCTGC
TTGCAAACAAAAAAACCACCGCTACCAGCGGTGGTTTGTTTGCCGGATCAAGAGCTACCAACTCTTTTTC
CGAAGGTAACTGGCTTCAGCAGAGCGCAGATACCAAATACTGTTCTTCTAGTGTAGCCGTAGTTAGGCCA
CCACTTCAAGAACTCTGTAGCACCGCCTACATACCTCGCTCTGCTAATCCTGTTACCAGTGGCTGCTGCC
AGTGGCGATAAGTCGTGTCTTACCGGGTTGGACTCAAGACGATAGTTACCGGATAAGGCGCAGCGGTCGG
GCTGAACGGGGGGTTCGTGCACACAGCCCAGCTTGGAGCGAACGACCTACACCGAACTGAGATACCTACA
GCGTGAGCTATGAGAAAGCGCCACGCTTCCCGAAGGGAGAAAGGCGGACAGGTATCCGGTAAGCGGCAGG
GTCGGAACAGGAGAGCGCACGAGGGAGCTTCCAGGGGGAAACGCCTGGTATCTTTATAGTCCTGTCGGGT
TTCGCCACCTCTGACTTGAGCGTCGATTTTTGTGATGCTCGTCAGGGGGGCGGAGCCTATGGAAAAACGC
CAGCAACGCGGCCTTTTTACGGTTCCTGGCCTTTTGCTGGCCTTTTGCTCACATGTTCTTTCCTGCGTTA
TCCCCTGATTCTGTGGATAACCGTATTACCGC
