>Addgene plasmid #54567 | mApple-N1 | depositor partial sequence | sequence record 84964 | insert sequence
GGAGGTCTATATAAGCAGAGCTGGTTTAGTGAACCGTCAGATCCGCTAGCGCTACCGGACTCAGATCTCG
AGCTCAAGCTTCGAATTCTGCAGTCGACGGTACCGCGGGCCCGGGATCCACCGGTCGCCACCATGGTGAG
CAAGGGCGAGGAGAATAACATGGCCATCATCAAGGAGTTCATGCGCTTCAAGGTGCACATGGAGGGCTCC
GTGAACGGCCACGAGTTCGAGATCGAGGGCGAGGGCGAGGGCCGCCCCTACGAGGCCTTTCAGACCGCTA
AGCTGAAGGTGACCAAGGGTGGCCCCCTGCCCTTCGCCTGGGACATCCTGTCCCCTCAGTTCATGTACGG
CTCCAAGGTCTACATTAAGCACCCAGCCGACATCCCCGACTACTTCAAGCTGTCCTTCCCCGAGGGCTTC
AGGTGGGAGCGCGTGATGAACTTCGAGGACGGCGGCATTATTCACGTTAACCAGGACTCCTCCCTGCAGG
ACGGCGTGTTCATCTACAAGGTGAAGCTGCGCGGCACCAACTTCCCCTCCGACGGCCCCGTAATGCAGAA
GAAGACCATGGGCTGGGAGGCCTCCGAGGAGCGGATGTACCCCGAGGACGGCGCCCTGAAGAGCGAGATC
AAGAAGAGGCTGAAGCTGAAGGACGGCGGCCACTACGCCGCCGAGGTCAAGACCACCTACAAGGCCAAGA
AGCCCGTGCAGCTGCCCGGCGCCTACATCGTCGACATCAAGTTGGACATCGTGTCCCACAACGAGGACTA
CACCATCGTGGAACAGTACGAACGCGCCGAGGGCCGCCACTCCACCGGCGGCATGGACGAGCTGTACAAG
TAAGCGGCCGCGACTCTAGATCATAATCAGCCATACCACATTTGTAGAGGTTTTACTTGCTTTAAAAAAC
CTCCCACACCTCCCCCTGAACCTGAAACATAAAATGAATGCAATTGTTGTTGTTAACTTGTTTATTGCAG
CTTATAATGGTTACAAATAAAGCAATAGCATCACAAATTTCACAA
