>Addgene plasmid #54567 | mApple-N1 | addgene partial sequence | sequence record 91816 | CMV-F 5'-CGCAAATGGGCGGTAGGCGTG-3'
GTGAACCGTCAGATCCGCTAGCGCTACCGGACTCAGATCTCGAGCTCAAGCTTCGAATTCTGCAGTCGAC
GGTACCGCGGGCCCGGGATCCACCGGTCGCCACCATGGTGAGCAAGGGCGAGGAGAATAACATGGCCATC
ATCAAGGAGTTCATGCGCTTCAAGGTGCACATGGAGGGCTCCGTGAACGGCCACGAGTTCGAGATCGAGG
GCGAGGGCGAGGGCCGCCCCTACGAGGCCTTTCAGACCGCTAAGCTGAAGGTGACCAAGGGTGGCCCCCT
GCCCTTCGCCTGGGACATCCTGTCCCCTCAGTTCATGTACGGCTCCAAGGTCTACATTAAGCACCCAGCC
GACATCCCCGACTACTTCAAGCTGTCCTTCCCCGAGGGCTTCAGGTGGGAGCGCGTGATGAACTTCGAGG
ACGGCGGCATTATTCACGTTAACCAGGACTCCTCCCTGCAGGACGGCGTGTTCATCTACAAGGTGAAGCT
GCGCGGCACCAACTTCCCCTCCGACGGCCCCGTAATGCAGAAGAAGACCATGGGCTGGGAGGCCTCCGAG
GAGCGGATGTACCCCGAGGACGGCGCCCTGAAGAGCGAGATCAAGAAGAGGCTGAAGCTGAAGGACGGCG
GCCACTACGCCGCCGAGGTCAAGACCACCTACAAGGCCAAGAAGCCCGTGCAGCTGCCCGGCGCCTACAT
CGTCGACATCAAGTTGGACATCGTGTCCCACAACGAGGACTACACCATCGTGGAACAGTACGAACGCGCC
GAGGGCCGCCACTCCACCGGCGGCATGGACGAGCTGTACAAGTAAGCG
